>Addgene plasmid #70794 | pFOSGE_COF1G03 | depositor partial sequence | sequence record 126736 | insert
[534 nt withheld, positions 1-534]
