>Addgene plasmid #70794 | pFOSGE_COF1G03 | addgene partial sequence | sequence record 130819 | M13-F20 5'-TGTAAAACGACGGCCAGT-3'
ATTTTATTTTGACTGATAGTGACCTGTTCGTTGCAACAAATTGATGAGCAATGCTTTTTTATAATGCCAA
CTTTGTACAAAAAAGCAGGCTTC
[534 nt withheld, positions 94-627]
GACCCAGCTTTCTTGTACAAAGTTGGCATTATAAGAAAGCATTGCTTATCAATTTGTTGCAACGAACAGG
TCACTATCAGTCAAAATAAA
