[The description below was written by a language model from this plasmid's Addgene catalogue record.]
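Description:
pFOSGE_COF1G03 is a Gateway entry clone built in the Invitrogen pDONR221 donor backbone and carrying the Drosophila melanogaster gene vih (CG10682, also known as UbcH10) as a 534 bp insert. It is a bacterial cloning plasmid rather than an expression vector: it is maintained at high copy number in standard E. coli cloning strains such as DH5alpha and selected with kanamycin. The insert was introduced by Gateway recombination, which in a pDONR-type vector normally replaces the donor's counter-selectable cassette with the gene of interest and leaves it flanked by attL recombination sites. The record does not include a feature table, so the exact site configuration, reading frame, and presence or absence of a stop codon cannot be confirmed here. M13 forward and reverse primer sites flanking the insert are listed for sequence verification.

As an entry clone, the plasmid has no recorded promoter driving the insert, and no tags or reporters are listed. Its role is to serve as a sequence-verified source from which the vih sequence can be shuttled by LR recombination into any compatible destination vector, which then supplies the promoter, fusion partners, and host-specific elements. The alternative names include a specific transcript identifier, suggesting the insert corresponds to a defined vih transcript isoform. The clone comes from a study of the context-dependent regulatory functions of transcriptional regulators in Drosophila, and its plate-style name suggests it is one member of a larger arrayed collection, though the record does not describe which destination vectors or assays were used with it.
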