Addgene plasmid #70794: pFOSGE_COF1G03
Purpose: Gateway entry clone
Depositing lab: Alexander Stark. Depositing organization: Research Institute of Molecular Pathology (IMP). Publication: Transcriptional regulators form diverse groups with context-dependent regulatory functions. Stampfel G, Kazmar T, Frank O, Wienerroither S, Reiter F, Stark A. Nature. 2015 Nov 9. doi: 10.1038/nature15545. PubMed 26550828.
Backbone
  Vector backbone: pDONR221
  Backbone manufacturer: Invitrogen
  Backbone size w/o insert (bp): 4762
  Vector type: Gateway entry vector
Growth in bacteria
  Bacterial resistance: Kanamycin, 50 μg/mL
  Growth temperature: 37°C
  Growth strain: DH5alpha
  Copy number: High Copy
Gene/Insert
  Gene/Insert name: vih (alt names: FBgn0027936; CG10682, FBtr0075958)
  Species: D. melanogaster (fly)
  Insert size (bp): 534
  Entrez Gene: vih (a.k.a. Dmel_CG10682, 1105/01, CG10682, Dmel\CG10682, UbcH10, anon-WO0172774.54, anon-WO0172774.55, anon-WO0172774.56, l(3)S110501)
  Cloning method: Gateway Cloning
  Sequencing primers: 5′ M13-F20; 3′ M13R
Terms and licenses: Academic/Nonprofit Terms; Industry Terms: Not Available to Industry
How to cite: pFOSGE_COF1G03 was a gift from Alexander Stark (Addgene plasmid # 70794 ; http://n2t.net/addgene:70794 ; RRID:Addgene_70794)
